>Addgene plasmid #239628 | pXYB089 | addgene full sequence | sequence record 477065 | Addgene NGS Result
TGGCACTGGCCGTCGTTTTACAACGTCGTGACTGGGAAAACCCTGGCGTTACCCAACTTAATCGCCTTGC
AGCACATCCCCCTTTCGCCAGCTGGCGTAATAGCGAAGAGGCCCGCACCGATCGCCCTTCCCAACAGTTG
CGCAGCCTGAATGGCGAATGCTAGAGCAGCTTGAGCTTGGATCAGATTGTCGTTTCCCGCCTTCAGTTTA
AACTATCAGTGTTTGACAGGATATATTGGCGGGTAAACCTAAGAGAAAAGAGCGTTTATTAGAATAATCG
GATATTTAAAAGGGCGTGAAAAGGTTTATCCGTTCGTCCATTTGTATGTGCATGCCAACCACAGGGTTCC
CCTCGGGATCAAAGTACTTTGATCCAACCCCTCCGCTGCTATAGTGCAGTCGGCTTCTGACGTTCAGTGC
AGCCGTCTTCTGAAAACGACATGTCGCACAAGTCCTAAGTTACGCGACAGGCTGCCGCCCTGCCCTTTTC
CTGGCGTTTTCTTGTCGCGTGTTTTAGTCGCATAAAGTAGAATACTTGCGACTAGAACCGGAGACATTAC
GCCATGAACAAGAGCGCCGCCGCTGGCCTGCTGGGCTATGCCCGCGTCAGCACCGACGACCAGGACTTGA
CCAACCAACGGGCCGAACTGCACGCGGCCGGCTGCACCAAGCTGTTTTCCGAGAAGATCACCGGCACCAG
GCGCGACCGCCCGGAGCTGGCCAGGATGCTTGACCACCTACGCCCTGGCGACGTTGTGACAGTGACCAGG
CTAGACCGCCTGGCCCGCAGCACCCGCGACCTACTGGACATTGCCGAGCGCATCCAGGAGGCCGGCGCGG
GCCTGCGTAGCCTGGCAGAGCCGTGGGCCGACACCACCACGCCGGCCGGCCGCATGGTGTTGACCGTGTT
CGCCGGCATTGCCGAGTTCGAGCGTTCCCTAATCATCGACCGCACCCGGAGCGGGCGCGAGGCCGCCAAG
GCCCGAGGCGTGAAGTTTGGCCCCCGCCCTACCCTCACCCCGGCACAGATCGCGCACGCCCGCGAGCTGA
TCGACCAGGAAGGCCGCACCGTGAAAGAGGCGGCTGCACTGCTTGGCGTGCATCGCTCGACCCTGTACCG
CGCACTTGAGCGCAGCGAGGAAGTGACGCCCACCGAGGCCAGGCGGCGCGGTGCCTTCCGTGAGGACGCA
TTGACCGAGGCCGACGCCCTGGCGGCCGCCGAGAATGAACGCCAAGAGGAACAAGCATGAAACCGCACCA
GGACGGCCAGGACGAACCGTTTTTCATTACCGAAGAGATCGAGGCGGAGATGATCGCGGCCGGGTACGTG
TTCGAGCCGCCCGCGCACGGCTCAACCGTGCGGCTGCATGAAATCCTGGCCGGTTTGTCTGATGCCAAGC
TGGCGGCCTGGCCGGCCAGCTTGGCCGCTGAAGAAACCGAGCGCCGCCGTCTAAAAAGGTGATGTGTATT
TGAGTAAAACAGCTTGCGTCATGCGGTCGCTGCGTATATGATGCGATGAGTAAATAAACAAATACGCAAG
GGGAACGCATGAAGGTTATCGCTGTACTTAACCAGAAAGGCGGGTCAGGCAAGACGACCATCGCAACCCA
TCTAGCCCGCGCCCTGCAACTCGCCGGGGCCGATGTTCTGTTAGTCGATTCCGATCCCCAGGGCAGTGCC
CGCGATTGGGCGGCCGTGCGGGAAGATCAACCGCTAACCGTTGTCGGCATCGACCGCCCGACGATTGACC
GCGACGTGAAGGCCATCGGCCGGCGCGACTTCGTAGTGATCGACGGAGCGCCCCAGGCGGCGGACTTGGC
TGTGTCCGCGATCAAGGCAGCCGACTTCGTGCTGATTCCGGTGCAGCCAAGCCCTTACGACATATGGGCC
ACCGCCGACCTGGTGGAGCTGGTTAAGCAGCGCATTGAGGTCACGGATGGAAGGCTACAAGCGGCCTTTG
TCGTGTCGCGGGCGATCAAAGGCACGCGCATCGGCGGTGAGGTTGCCGAGGCGCTGGCCGGGTACGAGCT
GCCCATTCTTGAGTCCCGTATCACGCAGCGCGTGAGCTACCCAGGCACTGCCGCCGCCGGCACAACCGTT
CTTGAATCAGAACCCGAGGGCGACGCTGCCCGCGAGGTCCAGGCGCTGGCCGCTGAAATTAAATCAAAAC
TCATTTGAGTTAATGAGGTAAAGAGAAAATGAGCAAAAGCACAAACACGCTAAGTGCCGGCCGTCCGAGC
GCACGCAGCAGCAAGGCTGCAACGTTGGCCAGCCTGGCAGACACGCCAGCCATGAAGCGGGTCAACTTTC
AGTTGCCGGCGGAGGATCACACCAAGCTGAAGATGTACGCGGTACGCCAAGGCAAGACCATTACCGAGCT
GCTATCTGAATACATCGCGCAGCTACCAGAGTAAATGAGCAAATGAATAAATGAGTAGATGAATTTTAGC
GGCTAAAGGAGGCGGCATGGAAAATCAAGAACAACCAGGCACCGACGCCGTGGAATGCCCCATGTGTGGA
GGAACGGGCGGTTGGCCAGGCGTAAGCGGCTGGGTTGCCTGCCGGCCCTGCAATGGCACTGGAACCCCCA
AGCCCGAGGAATCGGCGTGAGCGGTCGCAAACCATCCGGCCCGGTACAAATCGGCGCGGCGCTGGGTGAT
GACCTGGTGGAGAAGTTGAAGGCCGCGCAGGCCGCCCAGCGGCAACGCATCGAGGCAGAAGCACGCCCCG
GTGAATCGTGGCAAGCGGCCGCTGATCGAATCCGCAAAGAATCCCGGCAACCGCCGGCAGCCGGTGCGCC
GTCGATTAGGAAGCCGCCCAAGGGCGACGAGCAACCAGATTTTTTCGTTCCGATGCTCTATGACGTGGGC
ACCCGCGATAGTCGCAGCATCATGGACGTGGCCGTTTTCCGTCTGTCGAAGCGTGACCGACGAGCTGGCG
AGGTGATCCGCTACGAGCTTCCAGACGGGCACGTAGAGGTTTCCGCAGGGCCGGCCGGCATGGCCAGTGT
GTGGGATTACGACCTGGTACTGATGGCGGTTTCCCATCTAACCGAATCCATGAACCGATACCGGGAAGGG
AAGGGAGACAAGCCCGGCCGCGTGTTCCGTCCACACGTTGCGGACGTACTCAAGTTCTGCCGGCGAGCCG
ATGGCGGAAAGCAGAAAGACGACCTGGTAGAAACCTGCATTCGGTTAAACACCACGCACGTTGCCATGCA
GCGTACGAAGAAGGCCAAGAACGGCCGCCTGGTGACGGTATCCGAGGGTGAAGCCTTGATTAGCCGCTAC
AAGATCGTAAAGAGCGAAACCGGGCGGCCGGAGTACATCGAGATCGAGCTAGCTGATTGGATGTACCGCG
AGATCACAGAAGGCAAGAACCCGGACGTGCTGACGGTTCACCCCGATTACTTTTTGATCGATCCCGGCAT
CGGCCGTTTTCTCTACCGCCTGGCACGCCGCGCCGCAGGCAAGGCAGAAGCCAGATGGTTGTTCAAGACG
ATCTACGAACGCAGTGGCAGCGCCGGAGAGTTCAAGAAGTTCTGTTTCACCGTGCGCAAGCTGATCGGGT
CAAATGACCTGCCGGAGTACGATTTGAAGGAGGAGGCGGGGCAGGCTGGCCCGATCCTAGTCATGCGCTA
CCGCAACCTGATCGAGGGCGAAGCATCCGCCGGTTCCTAATGTACGGAGCAGATGCTAGGGCAAATTGCC
CTAGCAGGGGAAAAAGGTCGAAAAGGCCTCTTTCCTGTGGATAGCACGTACATTGGGAACCCAAAGCCGT
ACATTGGGAACCGGAACCCGTACATTGGGAACCCAAAGCCGTACATTGGGAACCGGTCACACATGTAAGT
GACTGATATAAAAGAGAAAAAAGGCGATTTTTCCGCCTAAAACTCTTTAAAACTTATTAAAACTCTTAAA
ACCCGCCTGGCCTGTGCATAACTGTCTGGCCAGCGCACAGCCCAAGAGCTGCAAAAAGCGCCTACCCTTC
GGTCGCTGCGCTCCCTACGCCCCGCCGCTTCGCGTCGGCCTATCGCGGCCGCTGGCCGCTCAAAAATGGC
TGGCCTACGGCCAGGCAATCTACCAGGGCGCGGACAAGCCGCGCCGTCGCCACTCGACCGCCGGCGCCCA
CATCAAGGCACCCTGCCTCGCGCGTTTCGGTGATGACGGTGAAAACCTCTGACACATGCAGCTCCCGGAA
ACGGTCACAGCTTGTCTGTAAGCGGATGCCGGGAGCAGACAAGCCCGTCAGGGCGCGTCAGCGGGTGTTG
GCGGGTGTCGGGGCGCAGCCATGACCCAGTCACGTAGCGATAGCGGAGTGTATACTGGCTTAACTATGCG
GCATCAGAGCAGATTGTACTGAGAGTGCACCATATGCGGTGTGAAATACCGCACAGATGCGTAAGGAGAA
AATACCGCATCAGGCCCTCTTCCGCTTCCTCGCTCACTGACTCGCTGCGCTCGGTCGTTCGGCTGCGGCG
AGCGGTATCAGCTCACTCAAAGGCGGTAATACGGTTATCCACAGAATCAGGGGATAACGCAGGAAAGAAC
ATGTGAGCAAAAGGCCAGCAAAAGGCCAGGAACCGTAAAAAGGCCGCGTTGCTGGCGTTTTTCCATAGGC
TCCGCCCCCCTGACGAGCATCACAAAAATCGACGCTCAAGTCAGAGGTGGCGAAACCCGACAGGACTATA
AAGATACCAGGCGTTTCCCCCTGGAAGCTCCCTCGTGCGCTCTCCTGTTCCGACCCTGCCGCTTACCGGA
TACCTGTCCGCCTTTCTCCCTTCGGGAAGCGTGGCGCTTTCTCATAGCTCACGCTGTAGGTATCTCAGTT
CGGTGTAGGTCGTTCGCTCCAAGCTGGGCTGTGTGCACGAACCCCCCGTTCAGCCCGACCGCTGCGCCTT
ATCCGGTAACTATCGTCTTGAGTCCAACCCGGTAAGACACGACTTATCGCCACTGGCAGCAGCCACTGGT
AACAGGATTAGCAGAGCGAGGTATGTAGGCGGTGCTACAGAGTTCTTGAAGTGGTGGCCTAACTACGGCT
ACACTAGAAGGACAGTATTTGGTATCTGCGCTCTGCTGAAGCCAGTTACCTTCGGAAAAAGAGTTGGTAG
CTCTTGATCCGGCAAACAAACCACCGCTGGTAGCGGTGGTTTTTTTGTTTGCAAGCAGCAGATTACGCGC
AGAAAAAAAGGATCTCAAGAAGATCCTTTGATCTTTTCTACGGGGTCTGACGCTCAGTGGAACGAAAACT
CACGTTAAGGGATTTTGGTCATGCATTCTAGGTACTAAAACAATTCATCCAGTAAAATATAATATTTTAT
TTTCTCCCAATCAGGCTTGATCCCCAGTAAGTCAAAAAATAGCTCGACATACTGTTCTTCCCCGATATCC
TCCCTGATCGACCGGACGCAGAAGGCAATGTCATACCACTTGTCCGCCCTGCCGCTTCTCCCAAGATCAA
TAAAGCCACTTACTTTGCCATCTTTCACAAAGATGTTGCTGTCTCCCAGGTCGCCGTGGGAAAAGACAAG
TTCCTCTTCGGGCTTTTCCGTCTTTAAAAAATCATACAGCTCGCGCGGATCTTTAAATGGAGTGTCTTCT
TCCCAGTTTTCGCAATCCACATCGGCCAGATCGTTATTCAGTAAGTAATCCAATTCGGCTAAGCGGCTGT
CTAAGCTATTCGTATAGGGACAATCCGATATGTCGATGGAGTGAAAGAGCCTGATGCACTCCGCATACAG
CTCGATAATCTTTTCAGGGCTTTGTTCATCTTCATACTCTTCCGAGCAAAGGACGCCATCGGCCTCACTC
ATGAGCAGATTGCTCCAGCCATCATGCCGTTCAAAGTGCAGGACCTTTGGAACAGGCAGCTTTCCTTCCA
GCCATAGCATCATGTCCTTTTCCCGTTCCACATCATAGGTGGTCCCTTTATACCGGCTGTCCGTCATTTT
TAAATATAGGTTTTCATTTTCTCCCACCAGCTTATATACCTTAGCAGGAGACATTCCTTCCGTATCTTTT
ACGCAGCGGTATTTTTCGATCAGTTTTTTCAATTCCGGTGATATTCTCATTTTAGCCATTTATTATTTCC
TTCCTCTTTTCTACAGTATTTAAAGATACCCCAAGAAGCTAATTATAACAAGACGAACTCCAATTCACTG
TTCCTTGCATTCTAAAACCTTAAATACCAGAAAACAGCTTTTTCAAAGTTGTTTTCAAAGTTGGCGTATA
ACATAGTATCGACGGAGCCGATTTTGAAACCGCGGTGATCACAGGCAGCAACGCTCTGTCATCGTTACAA
TCAACATGCTACCCTCCGCGAGATCATCCGTGTTTCAAACCCGGCAGCTTAGTTGCCGTTCTTCCGAATA
GCATCGGTAACATGAGCAAAGTCTGCCGCCTTACAACGGCTCTCCCGCTGACGCCGTCCCGGACTGATGG
GCTGCCTGTATCGAGTGGTGATTTTGTGCCGAGCTGCCGGTCGGGGAGCTGTTGGCTGGCTGGTGGCAGG
ATATATTGTGGTGTAAACAAATTGACGCTTAGACAACTTAATAACACATTGCGGACGTTTTTAATGTACT
GAATTAACGCCGAATTAATTCGGGGGATCTGGATTTTAGTACTGGATTTTGGTTTTAGGAATTAGAAATT
TTATTGATAGAAGTATTTTACAAATACAAATACATACTAAGGGTTTCTTATATGCTCAACACATGAGCGA
AACCCTATAGGAACCCTAATTCCCTTATCTGGGAACTACTCACACATTATTATGGAGAAACTCGAGCTTG
TCGATCGACTCTAGCTAGAGGATCGATCCGAACCCCAGAGTCCCGCTCAGAAGAACTCGTCAAGAAGGCG
ATAGAAGGCGATGCGCTGCGAATCGGGAGCGGCGATACCGTAAAGCACGAGGAAGCGGTCAGCCCATTCG
CCGCCAAGTTCTTCAGCAATATCACGGGTAGCCAACGCTATGTCCTGATAGCGGTCCGCCACACCCAGCC
GGCCACAGTCGATGAATCCAGAAAAGCGGCCATTTTCCACCATGATATTCGGCAAGCAGGCATCGCCATG
TGTCACGACGAGATCCTCGCCGTCGGGCATGCGCGCCTTGAGCCTGGCGAACAGTTCGGCTGGCGCGAGC
CCCTGATGTTCTTCGTCCAGATCATCCTGATCGACAAGACCGGCTTCCATCCGAGTACGTGCTCGCTCGA
TGCGATGTTTCGCTTGGTGGTCGAATGGGCAGGTAGCCGGATCAAGCGTATGCAGCCGCCGCATTGCATC
AGCCATGATGGATACTTTCTCGGCAGGAGCAAGGTGAGATGACAGGAGATCCTGCCCCGGCACTTCGCCC
AATAGCAGCCAGTCCCTTCCCGCTTCAGTGACAACGTCGAGCACAGCTGCGCAAGGAACGCCCGTCGTGG
CCAGCCACGATAGCCGCGCTGCCTCGTCCTGGAGTTCATTCAGGGCACCGGACAGGTCGGTCTTGACAAA
AAGAACCGGGCGCCCCTGCGCTGACAGCCGAAACACGGCGGCATCAGAGCAGCCGATTGTCTGTTGTGCC
CAGTCATAGCCGAATAGCCTCTCCACCCAAGCGGCCGGAGAACCTGCGTGCAATCCATCTTGTTCAATCC
CCATGGTCGATCGACAGATCTGCGAAAGCTCGAGAGAGATAGATTTGTAGAGAGAGACTGGTGATTTCAG
CGTGTCCTCTCCAAATGAAATGAACTTCCTTATATAGAGGAAGGGTCTTGCGAAGGATAGTGGGATTGTG
CGTCATCCCTTACGTCAGTGGAGATATCACATCAATCCACTTGCTTTGAAGACGTGGTTGGAACGTCTTC
TTTTTCCACGATGCTCCTCGTGGGTGGGGGTCCATCTTTGGGACCACTGTCGGCAGAGGCATCTTGAACG
ATAGCCTTTCCTTTATCGCAATGATGGCATTTGTAGGTGCCACCTTCCTTTTCTACTGTCCTTTTGATGA
AGTGACAGATAGCTGGGCAATGGAATCCGAGGAGGTTTCCCGATATTACCCTTTGTTGAAAAGTCTCAAT
AGCCCTTTGGTCTTCTGAGACTGTATCTTTGATATTCTTGGAGTAGACGAGAGTGTCGTGCTCCACCATG
TTCACATCAATCCACTTGCTTTGAAGACGTGGTTGGAACGTCTTCTTTTTCCACGATGCTCCTCGTGGGT
GGGGGTCCATCTTTGGGACCACTGTCGGCAGAGGCATCTTGAACGATAGCCTTTCCTTTATCGCAATGAT
GGCATTTGTAGGTGCCACCTTCCTTTTCTACTGTCCTTTTGATGAAGTGACAGATAGCTGGGCAATGGAA
TCCGAGGAGGTTTCCCGATATTACCCTTTGTTGAAAAGTCTCAATAGCCCTTTGGTCTTCTGAGACTGTA
TCTTTGATATTCTTGGAGTAGACGAGAGTGTCGTGCTCCACCATGTTGGCAAGCTGCTCTAGCCAATACG
CAAACCGCCTCTCCCCGCGCGTTGGCCGATTCATTAATGCAGCTGGCACGACAGGTTTCCCGACTGGAAA
GCGGGCAGTGAGCGCAACGCAATTAATGTGAGTTAGCTCACTCATTAGGCACCCCAGGCTTTACACTTTA
TGCTTCCGGCTCGTATGTTGTGTGGAATTGTGAGCGGATAACAATTTCACACAGGAAACAGCTATGACAT
GATTACGAATTCGAGCTCGGTACCCGGGGATCGGCTGAGACTTTTCAACAAAGGGTAATATCCGGAAACC
TCCTCGGATTCCATTGCCCAGCTATCTGTCACTTTATTGTGAAGATAGTGGAAAAGGAAGGTGGCTCCTA
CAAATGCCATCATTGCGATAAAGGAAAGGCCATCGTTGAAGATGCCTCTGCCGACAGTGGTCCCAAAGAT
GGACCCCCACCCACGAGGAGCATCGTGGAAAAAGAAGACGTTCCAACCACGTCTTCAAAGCAAGTGGATT
GATGTGATATCTCCACTGACGTAAGGGATGACGCACAATCCCACTATCCTTCGCAAGACCCTTCCTCTAT
ATAAGGAAGTTCATTTCATTTGGAGAGAACACGGGGGACTCAAACATTACTCATTCACAAAACCATCTTA
AAGCAACTACACAAGTCTTGAAATTTTCTCATATTTTCTATTTACTATATAAACTTTTAATCAAATCAAG
ATTAAAGTTAATTAAATGAGCAAAGGAGAAGAACTTTTCACTGGAGTTGTCCCAATTCTTGTTGAATTAG
ATGGTGATGTTAATGGGCACAAATTTTCTGTCCGTGGAGAGGGTGAAGGTGATGCTACAAACGGAAAACT
CACCCTTAAATTTATTTGCACTACTGGAAAACTACCTGTTCCGTGGCCAACACTTGTCACTACTCTGACC
TAAATAGCAAGGATCAATATGAAGATGAAGATGAAATATTTGGTGTGTCAAATAAAAAGCTTGTGTGCTT
AAGTTTGTGTTTTTTTCTTGGCTTGTTGTGTTATGAATTTGTGGCTTTTTCTAATATTAAATGAATGTAA
GATCTCATTATAATGAATAAACAAATGTTTCTATAATCCATTGTGAATGTTTTGTTGGATCTCTTCTGCA
GCATATAACTACTGTATGTGCTATGGTATGGACTATGGAATATGATTAAAGATAAGATGGGCTCATAGAG
TAAAACGAGGCGAGGGACCTATAAACCTCCCTTCATCATGCTATTTCATGATCTATTTTATAAAATAAAG
ATGTAGAAAAAAGTAAGCGTAATAACCGCAAAACAAATGATTTAAAACATGGCACATAATGAGGAGATTA
AGTTCGGTTTACGTTTATTTTAGTACTAATTGTAACGTGAGACTACGTATCGGGAATCGCCTAATTAAAG
CATTAATGCGAACCTGATTAGATTCACCGACCCTCCTATCGTGTCGACCTTTCTGTTTCTTAGAATTTTT
TGGTAGTCTATGTACTAATAATGTCAGCTTCGTATTTATTTCATAAGCAATTTGCATTTGCAATTTGTTT
TTTACTTTTATTTTTATTGTATTGTGGAATGTGGACTCGTACCAACATGAAGTTATATACCACCAAAAAA
ATTACAGTTAGTCAAAAGATTCACGAGTGAGAGCTACTTATGATTGTCTTTTACGTATATGTCTAATTGT
CTATTTGCTCAATAATCTTTGTACTTTCTTTTGTCGTTGATAAAATCACAAAGTTCCAAAAGTAATCGAA
TGATTTGCTTTTAAGAAAAGAAGAGCTCAATAATTCAACATATATCTGTACACAGACGGACTGAGACTTT
TCAACAAAGGGTAATATCCGGAAACCTCCTCGGATTCCATTGCCCAGCTATCTGTCACTTTATTGTGAAG
ATAGTGGAAAAGGAAGGTGGCTCCTACAAATGCCATCATTGCGATAAAGGAAAGGCCATCGTTGAAGATG
CCTCTGCCGACAGTGGTCCCAAAGATGGACCCCCACCCACGAGGAGCATCGTGGAAAAAGAAGACGTTCC
AACCACGTCTTCAAAGCAAGTGGATTGATGTGATATCTCCACTGACGTAAGGGATGACGCACAATCCCAC
TATCCTTCGCAAGACCCTTCCTCTATATAAGGAAGTTCATTTCATTTGGAGAGAACACGGGGGACTCTAG
ACAAACATTACTCATTCACAAAACCATCTTAAAGCAACTACACAAGTCTTGAAATTTTCTCATATTTTCT
ATTTACTATATAAACTTTTAATCAAATCAAGATTAAAGTTAATTAATGATCCTAGTTACCTTTGGGTCAA
AAAGTTATCAGGCATGCACCTGGTAGCTAGTCTTTAAACCAATAGATTGCATCGGTTTAAAAGGCAAGAC
CGTCAAATTGCGGGAAAGGGGTCAACAGCCGTTCAGTACCAAGTCTCAGGGGAAACTTTGAGATGGCCTT
GCAAAGGGTATGGTAATAAGCTGACGGACATGGTCCTAACCACGCAGCCAAGTCCTAAGTCAACAGATCT
TCTGTTGATATGGATGCAGTTCACAGACTAAATGTCGGTCGGGGAAGATGTATTCTTCTCATAAGATATA
GTCGGACCTCTCCTTAATGGGAGCTAGCGGATGAAGTGATGCAACACTGGAGCCGCTGGGAACTAATTTG
TATGCGAAAGTATATTGATTAGTTTTGGAGTACTCGATGGTGTTCAATGCTTTTCCCGTTATCCGGATCA
CATGAAACGGCATGACTTTTTCAAGAGTGCCATGCCCGAAGGTTATGTACAGGAACGCACTATATCTTTC
AAAGATGACGGGACCTACAAGACGCGTGCTGAAGTCAAGTTTGAAGGTGATACCCTTGTTAATCGTATCG
AGTTAAAGGGTATTGATTTTAAAGAAGATGGAAACATTCTTGGACACAAACTCGAGTACAACTTTAACTC
ACACAATGTATACATCACGGCAGACAAACAAAAGAATGGAATCAAAGCTAACTTCAAAATTCGCCACAAC
GTTGAAGATGGTTCCGTTCAACTAGCAGACCATTATCAACAAAATACTCCAATTGGCGATGGCCCTGTCC
TTTTACCAGACAACCATTACCTGTCGACACAATCTGTCCTTTCGAAAGATCCCAACGAAAAGCGTGACCA
CATGGTCCTTCTTGAGTTTGTAACTGCTGCTGGGATTACACATGGCATGGATGAGCTCTACAAATAAATA
TGAAGATGAAGATGAAATATTTGGTGTGTCAAATAAAAAGCTTGTGTGCTTAAGTTTGTGTTTTTTTCTT
GGCTTGTTGTGTTATGAATTTGTGGCTTTTTCTAATATTAAATGAATGTAAGATCTCATTATAATGAATA
AACAAATGTTTCTATAATCCATTGTGAATGTTTTGTTGGATCTCTTCTGCAGCATATAACTACTGTATGT
GCTATGGTATGGACTATGGAATATGATTAAAGATAAGATGGGCTCATAGAGTAAAACGAGGCGAGGGACC
TATAAACCTCCCTTCATCATGCTATTTCATGATCTATTTTATAAAATAAAGATGTAGAAAAAAGTAAGCG
TAATAACCGCAAAACAAATGATTTAAAACATGGCACATAATGAGGAGATTAAGTTCGGTTTACGTTTATT
TTAGTACTAATTGTAACGTGAGACTACGTATCGGGAATCGCCTAATTAAAGCATTAATGCGAACCTGATT
AGATTCACCGACCCTCCTATCGTGTCGACCTTTCTGTTTCTTAGAATTTTTTGGTAGTCTATGTACTAAT
AATGTCAGCTTCGTATTTATTTCATAAGCAATTTGCATTTGCAATTTGTTTTTTACTTTTATTTTTATTG
TATTGTGGAATGTGGACTCGTACCAACATGAAGTTATATACCACCAAAAAAATTACAGTTAGTCAAAAGA
TTCACGAGTGAGAGCTACTTATGATTGTCTTTTACGTATATGTCTAATTGTCTATTTGCTCAATAATCTT
TGTACTTTCTTTTGTCGTTGATAAAATCACAAAGTTCCAAAAGTAATCGAATGATTTGCTTTTAAGAAAA
GAAGAGCTCAATAATTCAACATATATCTGTACACACTATGGAGGCTCCCGGTGAGACTTTTCAACAAAGG
GTAATATCCGGAAACCTCCTCGGATTCCATTGCCCAGCTATCTGTCACTTTATTGTGAAGATAGTGGAAA
AGGAAGGTGGCTCCTACAAATGCCATCATTGCGATAAAGGAAAGGCCATCGTTGAAGATGCCTCTGCCGA
CAGTGGTCCCAAAGATGGACCCCCACCCACGAGGAGCATCGTGGAAAAAGAAGACGTTCCAACCACGTCT
TCAAAGCAAGTGGATTGATGTGATATCTCCACTGACGTAAGGGATGACGCACAATCCCACTATCCTTCGC
AAGACCCTTCCTCTATATAAGGAAGTTCATTTCATTTGGAGAGAACACGGGGGACTCAAACATTACTCAT
TCACAAAACCATCTTAAAGCAACTACACAAGTCTTGAAATTTTCTCATATTTTCTATTTACTATATAAAC
TTTTAATCAAATCAAGATTAAAGTTAATTAAATGGCGAGTAGCGAAGACGTTATCAAAGAGTTCATGCGT
TTCAAAGTTCGTATGGAAGGTTCCGTTAACGGTCACGAGTTCGAAATCGAAGGTGAAGGTGAAGGTCGTC
CGTACGAAGGTACCCAGACCGCTAAACTGAAAGTTACCAAAGGTGGTCCGCTGCCGTTCGCTTGGGACAT
CCTGTCCCCGCAGTTCCAGTACGGTTCCAAAGCTTACGTTAAACACCCGGCTGACATCCCGGACTACCTG
AAACTGTCCTTCCCGGAAGGTTTCAAATGGGAACGTGTTATGAACTTCGAAGACGGTGGTGTTGTTACCG
TTACCCAGGACTCCTCCCTGCAAGACGGTGAGTTCATCTACAAAGTTAAACTGCGTGGTACCAACTTCCC
GTCCGACGGTCCGGTTATGCAGAAAAAAACCATGGGTTGGGAAGCTTCCACCGAACGTATGTACCCGGAA
GACGGTGCTCTGAAAGGTGAAATCAAAATGCGTCTGAAACTGAAAGACGGTGGTCACTACGACGCTGAAG
TTAAAACCACCTACATGGCTAAAAAACCGGTTCAGCTGCCGGGTGCTTACAAAACCGACATCAAACTGGA
CATCACCTCCCACAACGAAGACTACACCATCGTTGAACAGTACGAACGTGCTGAAGGTCGTCACTCCACC
GGTGCTTAAATATGAAGATGAAGATGAAATATTTGGTGTGTCAAATAAAAAGCTTGTGTGCTTAAGTTTG
TGTTTTTTTCTTGGCTTGTTGTGTTATGAATTTGTGGCTTTTTCTAATATTAAATGAATGTAAGATCTCA
TTATAATGAATAAACAAATGTTTCTATAATCCATTGTGAATGTTTTGTTGGATCTCTTCTGCAGCATATA
ACTACTGTATGTGCTATGGTATGGACTATGGAATATGATTAAAGATAAGATGGGCTCATAGAGTAAAACG
AGGCGAGGGACCTATAAACCTCCCTTCATCATGCTATTTCATGATCTATTTTATAAAATAAAGATGTAGA
AAAAAGTAAGCGTAATAACCGCAAAACAAATGATTTAAAACATGGCACATAATGAGGAGATTAAGTTCGG
TTTACGTTTATTTTAGTACTAATTGTAACGTGAGACTACGTATCGGGAATCGCCTAATTAAAGCATTAAT
GCGAACCTGATTAGATTCACCGACCCTCCTATCGTGTCGACCTTTCTGTTTCTTAGAATTTTTTGGTAGT
CTATGTACTAATAATGTCAGCTTCGTATTTATTTCATAAGCAATTTGCATTTGCAATTTGTTTTTTACTT
TTATTTTTATTGTATTGTGGAATGTGGACTCGTACCAACATGAAGTTATATACCACCAAAAAAATTACAG
TTAGTCAAAAGATTCACGAGTGAGAGCTACTTATGATTGTCTTTTACGTATATGTCTAATTGTCTATTTG
CTCAATAATCTTTGTACTTTCTTTTGTCGTTGATAAAATCACAAAGTTCCAAAAGTAATCGAATGATTTG
CTTTTAAGAAAAGAAGAGCTCAATAATTCAACATATATCTGTACACAAGTG
Features (pLannotate 1.2.2; 29 found; start..end, strand, type, name):
      4..158     +  CDS            lacZα (fragment): LacZα fragment of β-galactosidase; lacZ fragment
    224..248     +  misc_feature   RB T-DNA repeat: right border repeat from nopaline C58 T-DNA
    588..989     +  CDS            Y4CG_SINFN (fragment): Protein inferred from homology: Swiss-Prot protein existence level 3. From Sinorhizobium fredii (strain NBRC 101917 / NGR234).
   1549..2178    +  CDS            pVS1 StaA: stability protein from the Pseudomonas plasmid pVS1 (Heeb et al., 2000)
   2607..3680    +  CDS            pVS1 RepA: replication protein from the Pseudomonas plasmid pVS1 (Heeb et al., 2000)
   3746..3940    +  rep_origin     pVS1 oriV: origin of replication for the Pseudomonas plasmid pVS1 (Heeb et al., 2000)
   4143..4182    +  CDS            rop (fragment): Rop protein, which maintains plasmids at low copy number; rop
   4284..4424    +  misc_feature   bom: basis of mobility region from pBR322
   4610..5198    -  rep_origin     ori: high-copy-number ColE1/pMB1/pBR322/pUC origin of replication
   5285..6079    -  CDS            KanR: aminoglycoside phosphotransferase; aphA-3; confers resistance to kanamycin
   6504..6528    +  misc_feature   LB T-DNA repeat: left border repeat from nopaline C58 T-DNA
   6606..6780    -  polyA_signal   CaMV poly(A) signal: cauliflower mosaic virus polyadenylation signal
   6837..7629    -  CDS            NeoR/KanR (fragment): aminoglycoside phosphotransferase from Tn5; aph(3')-II (or nptII); confers resistance to neomycin, kanamycin, and G418 (Geneticin®)
   7697..8373    -  promoter       CaMV 35S promoter (enhanced): cauliflower mosaic virus 35S promoter with a duplicated enhancer region
   8463..8551    +  CDS            lacI (fragment): lac repressor; lacI; The lac repressor binds to the lac operator to inhibit transcription in E. coli. This inhibition can be relieved by adding lactose or isopropyl-β-D-thiogalactopyranoside (IPTG).
   8564..8585    +  protein_bind   CAP binding site: CAP binding activates transcription in the presence of cAMP. E. coli catabolite activator protein
   8600..8630    +  promoter       lac promoter: promoter for the E. coli lac operon
   8634..8656    +  protein_bind   lac operator (fragment): The lac repressor binds to the lac operator to inhibit transcription in E. coli. This inhibition can be relieved by adding lactose or isopropyl-β-D-thiogalactopyranoside (IPTG). lac repressor encoded by lacI
   8687..8712    +  misc_feature   MCS (fragment): pUC18/19 multiple cloning site
   8716..9057    +  promoter       CaMV 35S promoter: strong constitutive promoter from cauliflower mosaic virus
   9186..9382    +  CDS            superfolder GFP (fragment): GFP variant that folds robustly even when fused to poorly folded proteins (Pédelacq et al., 2006)
   9398..9646    +  terminator     HSP terminator: efficient transcription terminator from the Arabidopsis thaliana heat shock protein 18.2 gene (Nagaya et al., 2010)
  10282..10623   +  promoter       CaMV 35S promoter: strong constitutive promoter from cauliflower mosaic virus
  10719..11084   +  ncRNA          Intron gpI: Accession: RF00028 - Group I catalytic intron
  11167..11684   +  CDS            superfolder GFP (fragment): GFP variant that folds robustly even when fused to poorly folded proteins (Pédelacq et al., 2006)
  11689..11937   +  terminator     HSP terminator: efficient transcription terminator from the Arabidopsis thaliana heat shock protein 18.2 gene (Nagaya et al., 2010)
  12582..12923   +  promoter       CaMV 35S promoter: strong constitutive promoter from cauliflower mosaic virus
  13052..13729   +  CDS            mRFP1: monomeric derivative of DsRed (Campbell et al., 2002)
  13731..13979   +  terminator     HSP terminator: efficient transcription terminator from the Arabidopsis thaliana heat shock protein 18.2 gene (Nagaya et al., 2010)
