[The description below was written by a language model from this plasmid's Addgene catalogue record and pLannotate feature annotations shown in this document.]
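Description:
pXYB089 is a 14.6 kb pCAMBIA-based binary vector for plant expression, built as part of a split-ribozyme "Plant RNA Vision" system for imaging RNA in vivo. The backbone carries a high-copy ColE1/pUC-type origin with a pBR322 bom site for propagation in E. coli. It also has the pVS1 oriV with the RepA replication and StaA stability proteins, the module that maintains such vectors in Agrobacterium. A bacterial aminoglycoside phosphotransferase gene gives kanamycin selection. Nopaline-type left and right T-DNA border repeats delimit the transferred region. Next to the left border sits a plant selection cassette in which an enhanced CaMV 35S promoter drives an nptII (NeoR/KanR) coding sequence ending in the CaMV poly(A) signal. Remnants of the lacZα/lac promoter cloning region flank the payload.

The payload consists of three same-orientation transcription units, each driven by a CaMV 35S promoter and closed by the Arabidopsis HSP18.2 terminator. The first carries a short N-terminal superfolder GFP fragment followed, per the insert name, by P1 loop and stem elements. The second carries stem and P1 loop elements, an internal guide sequence and a group I catalytic intron (ribozyme) upstream of a longer superfolder GFP fragment. The catalogue labels this second fragment "sfGFPn" as well, although the annotation places it as the remaining downstream portion of the coding sequence. The third unit expresses mRFP1, described as the RFP input.

In the general design, the two halves are separate transcripts, and ribozyme-mediated joining would be needed to reconstitute a full GFP message. The stated purpose says this version contains no guide RNAs. It therefore most plausibly serves as a no-guide control alongside guide-bearing constructs, although the record does not say so explicitly.
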