Addgene plasmid #239628: pXYB089
Purpose: Plant RNA Vision constructs with no gRNAs together with RFP input
Depositing lab: Xiaohan Yang. Depositing organization: Oak Ridge National Laboratory. Publication: A split ribozyme system for in vivo plant RNA imaging and genetic engineering. Liu Y, Rajput R, Islam MT, Valle ID, Yao T, Agrawal R, Boone BA, Eckert CA, Abraham PE, Chen JG, Tuskan GA, Yang X. Plant Biotechnol J. 2025 May;23(5):1640-1649. doi: 10.1111/pbi.14612. Epub 2025 Feb 7. PubMed 39919021.
Backbone
  Vector backbone: pCAMBIA
  Vector type: Plant Expression, Synthetic Biology
Growth in bacteria
  Bacterial resistance: Kanamycin, 50 μg/mL
  Growth temperature: 37°C
  Growth strain: DH5alpha
  Copy number: High Copy
Gene/Insert 1
  Gene/Insert name: sfGFPn_Y66-P1_loop_01-stem01
Gene/Insert 2
  Gene/Insert name: stem_02-P1_loop_03-internal guide sequence-Ribozyme-sfGFPn_Y66
Gene/Insert 3
  Gene/Insert name: RFP
Terms and licenses: Academic/Nonprofit Terms; Industry Terms: Not Available to Industry
How to cite: pXYB089 was a gift from Xiaohan Yang (Addgene plasmid # 239628 ; http://n2t.net/addgene:239628 ; RRID:Addgene_239628)
